>Addgene plasmid #58470 | pEGFP-C1 Lifeact-EGFP | addgene full sequence | sequence record 322477 | Addgene NGS Result
TAGTTATTAATAGTAATCAATTACGGGGTCATTAGTTCATAGCCCATATATGGAGTTCCGCGTTACATAA
CTTACGGTAAATGGCCCGCCTGGCTGACCGCCCAACGACCCCCGCCCATTGACGTCAATAATGACGTATG
TTCCCATAGTAACGCCAATAGGGACTTTCCATTGACGTCAATGGGTGGAGTATTTACGGTAAACTGCCCA
CTTGGCAGTACATCAAGTGTATCATATGCCAAGTACGCCCCCTATTGACGTCAATGACGGTAAATGGCCC
GCCTGGCATTATGCCCAGTACATGACCTTATGGGACTTTCCTACTTGGCAGTACATCTACGTATTAGTCA
TCGCTATTACCATGGTGATGCGGTTTTGGCAGTACATCAATGGGCGTGGATAGCGGTTTGACTCACGGGG
ATTTCCAAGTCTCCACCCCATTGACGTCAATGGGAGTTTGTTTTGGCACCAAAATCAACGGGACTTTCCA
AAATGTCGTAACAACTCCGCCCCATTGACGCAAATGGGCGGTAGGCGTGTACGGTGGGAGGTCTATATAA
GCAGAGCTGGTTTAGTGAACCGTCAGATCCGCTAGCATGGGCGTGGCCGACCTGATCAAGAAGTTCGAGA
GCATCAGCAAGGAAGAGGGCGACCCACCGGTCGCCACCATGGTGAGCAAGGGCGAGGAGCTGTTCACCGG
GGTGGTGCCCATCCTGGTCGAGCTGGACGGCGACGTAAACGGCCACAAGTTCAGCGTGTCCGGCGAGGGC
GAGGGCGATGCCACCTACGGCAAGCTGACCCTGAAGTTCATCTGCACCACCGGCAAGCTGCCCGTGCCCT
GGCCCACCCTCGTGACCACCCTGACCTACGGCGTGCAGTGCTTCAGCCGCTACCCCGACCACATGAAGCA
GCACGACTTCTTCAAGTCCGCCATGCCCGAAGGCTACGTCCAGGAGCGCACCATCTTCTTCAAGGACGAC
GGCAACTACAAGACCCGCGCCGAGGTGAAGTTCGAGGGCGACACCCTGGTGAACCGCATCGAGCTGAAGG
GCATCGACTTCAAGGAGGACGGCAACATCCTGGGGCACAAGCTGGAGTACAACTACAACAGCCACAACGT
CTATATCATGGCCGACAAGCAGAAGAACGGCATCAAGGTGAACTTCAAGATCCGCCACAACATCGAGGAC
GGCAGCGTGCAGCTCGCCGACCACTACCAGCAGAACACCCCCATCGGCGACGGCCCCGTGCTGCTGCCCG
ACAACCACTACCTGAGCACCCAGTCCGCCCTGAGCAAAGACCCCAACGAGAAGCGCGATCACATGGTCCT
TAAGGAGTTCGTGACCGCCGCCGGGATCACTCTCGGCATGGACGAGCTGTACAAGTCCGGACTCAGATCT
CGAGCTCAAGCTTCGAATTCTGCAGTCGACGGTACCGCGGGCCCGGGATCCACCGGATCTAGATAACTGA
TCATAATCAGCCATACCACATTTGTAGAGGTTTTACTTGCTTTAAAAAACCTCCCACACCTCCCCCTGAA
CCTGAAACATAAAATGAATGCAATTGTTGTTGTTAACTTGTTTATTGCAGCTTATAATGGTTACAAATAA
AGCAATAGCATCACAAATTTCACAAATAAAGCATTTTTTTCACTGCATTCTAGTTGTGGTTTGTCCAAAC
TCATCAATGTATCTTAACGCGTAAATTGTAAGCGTTAATATTTTGTTAAAATTCGCGTTAAATTTTTGTT
AAATCAGCTCATTTTTTAACCAATAGGCCGAAATCGGCAAAATCCCTTATAAATCAAAAGAATAGACCGA
GATAGGGT
[37 nt withheld, positions 1829-1865]
AAAGAACGTGGACTCCAACGTCAAAGG
[49 nt withheld, positions 1893-1941]
T
[91 nt withheld, positions 1943-2033]
G
[124 nt withheld, positions 2035-2158]
CAGGTGGCACTTTTCGGGGAAATGTGCGCGGAACCCCTATTTGTTTATTTTTCTAAATACATTCAAATAT
GTATCCGCTCATGAGACAATAACCCTGATAAATGCTTCAATAATATTGAAAAAGGAAGAGTCCTGAGGCG
GAAAGAACCAGCTGTGGAATGTGTGTCAGTTAGGGTGTGGAAAGTCCCCAGGCTCCCCAGCAGGCAGAAG
TATGCAAAGCATGCATCTCAATTAGTCAGCAACCAGGTGTGGAAAGTCCCCAGGCTCCCCAGCAGGCAGA
AGTATGCAAAGCATGCATCTCAATTAGTCAGCAACCATAGTCCCGCCCCTAACTCCGCCCATCCCGCCCC
TAACTCCGCCCAGTTCCGCCCATTCTCCGCCCCATGGCTGACTAATTTTTTTTATTTATGCAGAGGCCGA
GGCCGCCTCGGCCTCTGAGCTATTCCAGAAGTAGTGAGGAGGCTTTTTTGGAGGCCTAGGCTTTTGCAAA
GATCGATCAAGAGACAGGATGAGGATCGTTTCGCATGATTGAACAAGATGGATTGCACGCAGGTTCTCCG
GCCGCTTGGGTGGAGAGGCTATTCGGCTATGACTGGGCACAACAGACAATCGGCTGCTCTGATGCCGCCG
TGTTCCGGCTGTCAGCGCAGGGGCGCCCGGTTCTTTTTGTCAAGACCGACCTGTCCGGTGCCCTGAATGA
ACTGCAAGACGAGGCAGCGCGGCTATCGTGGCTGGCCACGACGGGCGTTCCTTGCGCAGCTGTGCTCGAC
GTTGTCACTGAAGCGGGAAGGGACTGGCTGCTATTGGGCGAAGTGCCGGGGCAGGATCTCCTGTCATCTC
ACCTTGCTCCTGCCGAGAAAGTATCCATCATGGCTGATGCAATGCGGCGGCTGCATACGCTTGATCCGGC
TACCTGCCCATTCGACCACCAAGCGAAACATCGCATCGAGCGAGCACGTACTCGGATGGAAGCCGGTCTT
GTCGATCAGGATGATCTGGACGAAGAGCATCAGGGGCTCGCGCCAGCCGAACTGTTCGCCAGGCTCAAGG
CGAGCATGCCCGACGGCGAGGATCTCGTCGTGACCCATGGCGATGCCTGCTTGCCGAATATCATGGTGGA
AAATGGCCGCTTTTCTGGATTCATCGACTGTGGCCGGCTGGGTGTGGCGGACCGCTATCAGGACATAGCG
TTGGCTACCCGTGATATTGCTGAAGAGCTTGGCGGCGAATGGGCTGACCGCTTCCTCGTGCTTTACGGTA
TCGCCGCTCCCGATTCGCAGCGCATCGCCTTCTATCGCCTTCTTGACGAGTTCTTCTGAGCGGGACTCTG
GGGTTCGAAATGACCGACCAAGCGACGCCCAACCTGCCATCACGAGATTTCGATTCCACCGCCGCCTTCT
ATGAAAGGTTGGGCTTCGGAATCGTTTTCCGGGACGCCGGCTGGATGATCCTCCAGCGCGGGGATCTCAT
GCTGGAGTTCTTCGCCCACCCTAGGGGGAGGCTAACTGAAACACGGAAGGAGACAATACCGGAAGGAACC
CGCGCTATGACGGCAATAAAAAGACAGAATAAAACGCACGGTGTTGGGTCGTTTGTTCATAAACGCGGGG
TTCGGTCCCAGGGCTGGCACTCTGTCGATACCCCACCGAGACCCCATTGGGGCCAATACGCCCGCGTTTC
TTCCTTTTCCCCACCCCACCCCCCAAGTTCGGGTGAAGGCCCAGGGCTCGCAGCCAACGTCGGGGCGGCA
GGCCCTGCCATAGCCTCAGGTTACTCATATATACTTTAGATTGATTTAAAACTTCATTTTTAATTTAAAA
GGATCTAGGTGAAGATCCTTTTTGATAATCTCATGACCAAAATCCCTTAACGTGAGTTTTCGTTCCACTG
AGCGTCAGACCCCGTAGAAAAGATCAAAGGATCTTCTTGAGATCCTTTTTTTCTGCGCGTAATCTGCTGC
TTGCAAACAAAAAAACCACCGCTACCAGCGGTGGTTTGTTTGCCGGATCAAGAGCTACCAACTCTTTTTC
CGAAGGTAACTGGCTTCAGCAGAGCGCAGATACCAAATACTGTTCTTCTAGTGTAGCCGTAGTTAGGCCA
CCACTTCAAGAACTCTGTAGCACCGCCTACATACCTCGCTCTGCTAATCCTGTTACCAGTGGCTGCTGCC
AGTGGCGATAAGTCGTGTCTTACCGGGTTGGACTCAAGACGATAGTTACCGGATAAGGCGCAGCGGTCGG
GCTGAACGGGGGGTTCGTGCACACAGCCCAGCTTGGAGCGAACGACCTACACCGAACTGAGATACCTACA
GCGTGAGCTATGAGAAAGCGCCACGCTTCCCGAAGGGAGAAAGGCGGACAGGTATCCGGTAAGCGGCAGG
GTCGGAACAGGAGAGCGCACGAGGGAGCTTCCAGGGGGAAACGCCTGGTATCTTTATAGTCCTGTCGGGT
TTCGCCACCTCTGACTTGAGCGTCGATTTTTGTGATGCTCGTCAGGGGGGCGGAGCCTATGGAAAAACGC
CAGCAACGCGGCCTTTTTACGGTTCCTGGCCTTTTGCTGGCCTTTTGCTCACATGTTCTTTCCTGCGTTA
TCCCCTGATTCTGTGGATAACCGTATTACCGCCATGCAT
Features (pLannotate 1.2.2; 15 found; start..end, strand, type, name):
     61..364     +  enhancer       CMV enhancer: human cytomegalovirus immediate early enhancer
    365..568     +  promoter       CMV promoter: human cytomegalovirus (CMV) immediate early promoter
    597..668     +  CDS            ABP140 (fragment): AB140_YEAST - Also known as TRM140. Experimental evidence at protein level: Swiss-Prot protein existence level 1. S-adenosyl-L-methionine-dependent methyltransferase that mediates N(3)-methylcytidine modification of residue 32 of the tRNA anticodon loop of tRNA(Thr) and tRNA(Ser). Binds F-actin and shows weak F-actin cross-linking activity. From Saccharomyces cerevisiae (strain ATCC 204508 / S288c) (Baker's yeast).
    669..1385    +  CDS            EGFP: EGFP is a basic (constitutively fluorescent) green fluorescent protein published in 1996, derived from Aequorea victoria. It is reported to be a rapidly-maturing weak dimer with moderate acid sensitivity.
   1386..1451    +  misc_feature   MCS: multiple cloning site
   1468..1552    +  CDS            large T antigen (fragment): large T antigen from SV40 (simian virus 40)
   1575..1696    +  polyA_signal   SV40 poly(A) signal: SV40 polyadenylation signal
   1730..2158    -  rep_origin     f1 ori (sequence partly withheld): f1 bacteriophage origin of replication; arrow indicates direction of (+) strand synthesis
   2185..2289    +  promoter       AmpR promoter: bla
   2291..2648    +  promoter       SV40 promoter: SV40 enhancer and early promoter
   2683..3477    +  CDS            NeoR/KanR: aminoglycoside phosphotransferase from Tn5; aph(3')-II (or nptII); confers resistance to neomycin, kanamycin, and G418 (Geneticin®)
   3498..3650    +  CDS            ble (fragment): BLE_KLEPN - Experimental evidence at protein level: Swiss-Prot protein existence level 1. Binding protein with a strong affinity to the bleomycin family of antibiotics. Binds to CL990; an antimitotic-antibiotic compound. From Klebsiella pneumoniae.
   3709..3756    +  polyA_signal   HSV TK poly(A) signal: herpes simplex virus thymidine kinase polyadenylation signal (Cole and Stacy, 1985)
   3847..3863    -  polyA_signal   bGH poly(A) signal (fragment): bovine growth hormone polyadenylation signal
   4085..4673    +  rep_origin     ori: high-copy-number ColE1/pMB1/pBR322/pUC origin of replication
