[The description below was written by a language model from this plasmid's Addgene catalogue record and pLannotate feature annotations shown in this document.]
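Description:
pEGFP-C1 Lifeact-EGFP is a mammalian expression plasmid built on the Clontech pEGFP-C1 backbone that produces a fluorescent reporter for filamentous actin. The insert is Lifeact, a short synthetic coding segment of about 60 bp made from annealed oligonucleotides and placed between the NheI and AgeI sites, which lie upstream of the EGFP open reading frame. As a result the peptide sits at the N-terminus and EGFP is fused to its C-terminal end, despite the "C1" backbone name. The feature annotation identifies the peptide region as a fragment of yeast ABP140, the F-actin-binding protein from which Lifeact derives. Expression is driven by the human cytomegalovirus immediate early enhancer and promoter and terminated by the SV40 polyadenylation signal. The original multiple cloning site remains downstream of EGFP.

The plasmid replicates in bacteria at high copy from a ColE1/pUC-type origin and also carries an f1 origin for single-stranded DNA production. A single Tn5 aminoglycoside phosphotransferase gene serves both hosts: a bacterial bla-type promoter gives kanamycin resistance in E. coli, while the SV40 enhancer/early promoter, with an HSV TK polyadenylation signal, gives G418 resistance for selecting stable mammalian lines. Short annotated fragments of large T antigen, ble and the bGH poly(A) signal appear to be backbone remnants or partial matches rather than functional elements. The sequenced record is 4,787 nt, slightly longer than the 4,755 bp listed in the catalogue. The construct is used for live-cell imaging of cytoplasmic actin filament architecture, and was deposited in connection with a comparison of actin imaging probes.
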