Addgene plasmid #58470: pEGFP-C1 Lifeact-EGFP
Purpose: Expresses a cytoplasmic actin filament reporter, the peptide Lifeact, on a CMV promoter
Depositing lab: Dyche Mullins. Depositing organization: University of California, San Francisco (UCSF). Publication: Comparative analysis of tools for live cell imaging of actin network architecture. Belin BJ, Goins LM, Mullins RD. Bioarchitecture. 2015 Aug 28:1-14. 10.1080/19490992.2014.1047714 PubMed 26317264.
Backbone
  Vector backbone: pEGFP-C1
  Backbone manufacturer: Clontech
  Backbone size w/o insert (bp): 4700
  Total vector size (bp): 4755
  Vector type: Mammalian Expression
  Selectable markers: Neomycin (select with G418)
Growth in bacteria
  Bacterial resistance: Kanamycin, 50 μg/mL
  Growth temperature: 37°C
  Growth strain: Top10
  Copy number: High Copy
Gene/Insert
  Gene/Insert name: Lifeact
  Species: Synthetic
  Insert size (bp): 60
  Promoter: CMV
  Tag / fusion protein: EGFP (C terminal on insert)
  Cloning method: Restriction Enzyme; 5′ cloning site NheI (not destroyed); 3′ cloning site AgeI (not destroyed)
  Sequencing primers: 5′ CMV Forward; 3′ EGFP Reverse
Resource information
  A portion of this plasmid was derived from a plasmid made by: Lifeact was cloned by insertion of annealed primers with flanking restriction sites.
Terms and licenses: Academic/Nonprofit Terms; Industry Terms: Not Available to Industry
How to cite: pEGFP-C1 Lifeact-EGFP was a gift from Dyche Mullins (Addgene plasmid # 58470 ; http://n2t.net/addgene:58470 ; RRID:Addgene_58470)
