>Addgene plasmid #58470 | pEGFP-C1 Lifeact-EGFP | addgene partial sequence | sequence record 101147 | CMV-F 5'-CGCAAATGGGCGGTAGGCGTG-3'
GTGAACCGTCAGATCCGCTAGCATGGGCGTGGCCGACCTGATCAAGAAGTTCGAGAGCATCAGCAAGGAA
GAGGGCGACCCACCGGTCGCCACCATGGTGAGCAAGGGCGAGGAGCTGTTCACCGGGGTGGTGCCCATCC
TGGTCGAGCTGGACGGCGACGTAAACGGCCACAAGTTCAGCGTGTCCGGCGAGGGCGAGGGCGATGCCAC
CTACGGCAAGCTGACCCTGAAGTTCATCTGCACCACCGGCAAGCTGCCCGTGCCCTGGCCCACCCTCGTG
ACCACCCTGACCTACGGCGTGCAGTGCTTCAGCCGCTACCCCGACCACATGAAGCAGCACGACTTCTTCA
AGTCCGCCATGCCCGAAGGCTACGTCCAGGAGCGCACCATCTTCTTCAAGGACGACGGCAACTACAAGAC
CCGCGCCGAGGTGAAGTTCGAGGGCGACACCCTGGTGAACCGCATCGAGCTGAAGGGCATCGACTTCAAG
GAGGACGGCAACATCCTGGGGCACAAGCTGGAGTACAACTACAACAGCCACAACGTCTATATCATGGCCG
ACAAGCAGAAGAACGGCATCAAGGTGAACTTCAAGATCCGCCACAACATCGAGGACGGCAGCGTGCAGCT
CGCCGACCACTACCAGCAGAACACCCCCATCGGCGACGGCCCCGTGCTGCTGCCCGACAACCACTACCTG
AGCACCCAGTCCGCCCTGAGCAAAGACCCCAACGAGAAGCGCGATCACATGGTCCTTAAGGAGTTCGTGA
CCGCCGCCGGGATCACTCTCGGCATGGACGAGCTGTACAAGTCCGGACTCAGATCTCGAGCTCAAGCTTC
GAATTCTGCAGTCGACGGTA
