>Addgene plasmid #58470 | pEGFP-C1 Lifeact-EGFP | addgene partial sequence | sequence record 101148 | EGFP-N 5'-CGTCGCCGTCCAGCTCGACCAG-3'
TGATTCTGTGGATAACCGTATTACCGCCATGCATTAGTTATTAATAGTAATCAATTACGGGGTCATTAGT
TCATAGCCCATATATGGAGTTCCGCGTTACATAACTTACGGTAAATGGCCCGCCTGGCTGACCGCCCAAC
GACCCCCGCCCATTGACGTCAATAATGACGTATGTTCCCATAGTAACGCCAATAGGGACTTTCCATTGAC
GTCAATGGGTGGAGTATTTACGGTAAACTGCCCACTTGGCAGTACATCAAGTGTATCATATGCCAAGTAC
GCCCCCTATTGACGTCAATGACGGTAAATGGCCCGCCTGGCATTATGCCCAGTACATGACCTTATGGGAC
TTTCCTACTTGGCAGTACATCTACGTATTAGTCATCGCTATTACCATGGTGATGCGGTTTTGGCAGTACA
TCAATGGGCGTGGATAGCGGTTTGACTCACGGGGATTTCCAAGTCTCCACCCCATTGACGTCAATGGGAG
TTTGTTTTGGCACCAAAATCAACGGGACTTTCCAAAATGTCGTAACAACTCCGCCCCATTGACGCAAATG
GGCGGTAGGCGTGTACGGTGGGAGGTCTATATAAGCAGAGCTGGTTTAGTGAACCGTCAGATCCGCTAGC
ATGGGCGTGGCCGACCTGATCAAGAAGTTCGAGAGCATCAGCAAGGAAGAGGGCGACCCACCGGTCGCCA
CCATGGTGAGC
